>Addgene plasmid #39865 | pYD1-mSA | addgene full sequence | sequence record 257663 | Addgene NGS Result
ACGGGAAGGCAATGCAAGGAGTTTTTGAATATTACAAATCAGTAACGTTTGTCAGTAATTGCGGTTCTCA
CCCCTCAACAACTAGCAAAGGCAGCCCCATAAACACACAGTATGTTTTTAAGGACAATAGCTCGACGATT
GAAGGTAGATACCCATACGACGTTCCAGACTACGCTCTGCAGGCTAGTGGTGGTGGTGGTTCTGGTGGTG
GTGGTTCTGGTGGTGGTGGTTCTGCTAGCGCGGAAGCGGGTATCACCGGCACGTGGTACAACCAGTCTGG
TTCTACCTTCACCGTTACCGCGGGTGCGGACGGTAACCTGACCGGTCAGTACGAAAACCGTGCGCAGGGC
ACTGGTTGCCAGAACTCTCCGTACACCCTGACCGGTCGTTACAACGGTACCAAACTGGAATGGCGTGTTG
AATGGAACAACTCTACCGAAAACTGCCACTCTCGTACCGAATGGCGTGGTCAGTACCAGGGTGGTGCGGA
AGCGCGTATCAACACCCAGTGGAACCTGACCTACGAAGGTGGTTCTGGTCCGGCGACCGAACAGGGTCAG
GACACCTTCACCAAAGTTAAACCGTCTGCGGCGTCTGGATCCGACTACAAGGACGATGACGACAAGTAAC
TCGAGATCTGATAACAACAGTGTAGATGTAACAAAATCGACTTTGTTCCCACTGTACTTTTAGCTCGTAC
AAAATACAATATACTTTTCATTTCTCCGTAAACAACATGTTTTCCCATGTAATATCCTTTTCTATTTTTC
GTTCCGTTACCAACTTTACACATACTTTATATAGCTATTCACTTCTATACACTAAAAAACTAAGACAATT
TTAATTTTGCTGCCTGCCATATTTCAATTTGTTATAAATTCCTATAATTTATCCTATTAGTAGCTAAAAA
AAGATGAATGTGAATCGAATCCTAAGAGAATTGAGCTCCAATTCGCCCTATAGTGAGTCGTATTACAATT
CACTGGCCGTCGTTTTACAACGTCGTGACTGGGAAAACCCTGGCGTTACCCAACTTAATCGCCTTGCAGC
ACATCCCCCTTTCGCCAGCTGGCGTAATAGCGAAGAGGCCCGCACCGATCGCCCTTCCCAACAGTTGCGC
AGCCTGAATGGCGAATGG
[124 nt withheld, positions 1139-1262]
C
[91 nt withheld, positions 1264-1354]
A
[49 nt withheld, positions 1356-1404]
CCTTTGACGTTGGAGTCCACGTTCTTT
[37 nt withheld, positions 1432-1468]
ACCCTATCTCGGTCTATTCTTTTGATTTATAAGGGATTTTGCCGATTTCGGCCTATTGGTTAAAAAATGA
GCTGATTTAACAAAAATTTAACGCGAATTTTAACAAAATATTAACGCTTACAATTTCCTGATGCGGTATT
TTCTCCTTACGCATCTGTGCGGTATTTCACACCGCATAGATCGGCAAGTGCACAAACAATACTTAAATAA
ATACTACTCAGTAATAACCTATTTCTTAGCATTTTTGACGAAATTTGCTATTTTGTTAGAGTCTTTTACA
CCATTTGTCTCCACACCTCCGCTTACATCAACACCAATAACGCCATTTAATCTAAGCGCATCACCAACAT
TTTCTGGCGTCAGTCCACCAGCTAACATAAAATGTAAGCTTTCGGGGCTCTCTTGCCTTCCAACCCAGTC
AGAAATCGAGTTCCAATCCAAAAGTTCACCTGTCCCACCTGCTTCTGAATCAAACAAGGGAATAAACGAA
TGAGGTTTCTGTGAAGCTGCACTGAGTAGTATGTTGCAGTCTTTTGGAAATACGAGTCTTTTAATAACTG
GCAAACCGAGGAACTCTTGGTATTCTTGCCACGACTCATCTCCATGCAGTTGGACGATATCAATGCCGTA
ATCATTGACCAGAGCCAAAACATCCTCCTTAGGTTGATTACGAAACACGCCAACCAAGTATTTCGGAGTG
CCTGAACTATTTTTATATGCTTTTACAAGACTTGAAATTTTCCTTGCAATAACCGGGTCAATTGTTCTCT
TTCTATTGGGCACACATATAATACCCAGCAAGTCAGCATCGGAATCTAGAGCACATTCTGCGGCCTCTGT
GCTCTGCAAGCCGCAAACTTTCACCAATGGACCAGAACTACCTGTGAAATTAATAACAGACATACTCCAA
GCTGCCTTTGTGTGCTTAATCACGTATACTCACGTGCTCAATAGTCACCAATGCCCTCCCTCTTGGCCCT
CTCCTTTTCTTTTTTCGACCGAATTAATTCTTAATCGGCAAAAAAAGAAAAGCTCCGGATCAAGATTGTA
CGTAAGGTGACAAGCTATTTTTCAATAAAGAATATCTTCCACTACTGCCATCTGGCGTCATAACTGCAAA
GTACACATATATTACGATGCTGTTCTATTAAATGCTTCCTATATTATATATATAGTAATGTCGTGATCTA
TGGTGCACTCTCAGTACAATCTGCTCTGATGCCGCATAGTTAAGCCAGCCCCGACACCCGCCAACACCCG
CTGACGCGCCCTGACGGGCTTGTCTGCTCCCGGCATCCGCTTACAGACAAGCTGTGACCGTCTCCGGGAG
CTGCATGTGTCAGAGGTTTTCACCGTCATCACCGAAACGCGCGAGACGAAAGGGCCTCGTGATACGCCTA
TTTTTATAGGTTAATGTCATGATAATAATGGTTTCTTAGACGGATCGCTTGCCTGTAACTTACACGCGCC
TCGTATCTTTTAATGATGGAATAATTTGGGAATTTACTCTGTGTTTATTTATTTTTATGTTTTGTATTTG
GATTTTAGAAAGTAAATAAAGAAGGTAGAAGAGTTACGGAATGAAGAAAAAAAAATAAACAAAGGTTTAA
AAAATTTCAACAAAAAGCGTACTTTACATATATATTTATTAGACAAGAAAAGCAGATTAAATAGATATAC
ATTCGATTAACGATAAGTAAAATGTAAAATCACAGGATTTTCGTGTGTGGTCTTCTACACAGACAAGATG
AAACAATTCGGCATTAATACCTGAGAGCAGGAAGAGCAAGATAAAAGGTAGTATTTGTTGGCGATCCCCC
TAGAGTCTTTTACATCTTCGGAAAACAAAAACTATTTTTTCTTTAATTTCTTTTTTTACTTTCTATTTTT
AATTTATATATTTATATTAAAAAATTTAAATTATAATTATTTTTATAGCACGTGATGAAAAGGACCCAGG
TGGCACTTTTCGGGGAAATGTGCGCGGAACCCCTATTTGTTTATTTTTCTAAATACATTCAAATATGTAT
CCGCTCATGAGACAATAACCCTGATAAATGCTTCAATAATATTGAAAAAGGAAGAGTATGAGTATTCAAC
ATTTCCGTGTCGCCCTTATTCCCTTTTTTGCGGCATTTTGCCTTCCTGTTTTTGCTCACCCAGAAACGCT
GGTGAAAGTAAAAGATGCTGAAGATCAGTTGGGTGCACGAGTGGGTTACATCGAACTGGATCTCAACAGC
GGTAAGATCCTTGAGAGTTTTCGCCCCGAAGAACGTTTTCCAATGATGAGCACTTTTAAAGTTCTGCTAT
GTGGCGCGGTATTATCCCGTATTGACGCCGGGCAAGAGCAACTCGGTCGCCGCATACACTATTCTCAGAA
TGACTTGGTTGAGTACTCACCAGTCACAGAAAAGCATCTTACGGATGGCATGACAGTAAGAGAATTATGC
AGTGCTGCCATAACCATGAGTGATAACACTGCGGCCAACTTACTTCTGACAACGATCGGAGGACCGAAGG
AGCTAACCGCTTTTTTGCACAACATGGGGGATCATGTAACTCGCCTTGATCGTTGGGAACCGGAGCTGAA
TGAAGCCATACCAAACGACGAGCGTGACACCACGATGCCTGTAGCAATGGCAACAACGTTGCGCAAACTA
TTAACTGGCGAACTACTTACTCTAGCTTCCCGGCAACAATTAATAGACTGGATGGAGGCGGATAAAGTTG
CAGGACCACTTCTGCGCTCGGCCCTTCCGGCTGGCTGGTTTATTGCTGATAAATCTGGAGCCGGTGAGCG
TGGGTCTCGCGGTATCATTGCAGCACTGGGGCCAGATGGTAAGCCCTCCCGTATCGTAGTTATCTACACG
ACGGGGAGTCAGGCAACTATGGATGAACGAAATAGACAGATCGCTGAGATAGGTGCCTCACTGATTAAGC
ATTGGTAACTGTCAGACCAAGTTTACTCATATATACTTTAGATTGATTTAAAACTTCATTTTTAATTTAA
AAGGATCTAGGTGAAGATCCTTTTTGATAATCTCATGACCAAAATCCCTTAACGTGAGTTTTCGTTCCAC
TGAGCGTCAGACCCCGTAGAAAAGATCAAAGGATCTTCTTGAGATCCTTTTTTTCTGCGCGTAATCTGCT
GCTTGCAAACAAAAAAACCACCGCTACCAGCGGTGGTTTGTTTGCCGGATCAAGAGCTACCAACTCTTTT
TCCGAAGGTAACTGGCTTCAGCAGAGCGCAGATACCAAATACTGTTCTTCTAGTGTAGCCGTAGTTAGGC
CACCACTTCAAGAACTCTGTAGCACCGCCTACATACCTCGCTCTGCTAATCCTGTTACCAGTGGCTGCTG
CCAGTGGCGATAAGTCGTGTCTTACCGGGTTGGACTCAAGACGATAGTTACCGGATAAGGCGCAGCGGTC
GGGCTGAACGGGGGGTTCGTGCACACAGCCCAGCTTGGAGCGAACGACCTACACCGAACTGAGATACCTA
CAGCGTGAGCTATGAGAAAGCGCCACGCTTCCCGAAGGGAGAAAGGCGGACAGGTATCCGGTAAGCGGCA
GGGTCGGAACAGGAGAGCGCACGAGGGAGCTTCCAGGGGGAAACGCCTGGTATCTTTATAGTCCTGTCGG
GTTTCGCCACCTCTGACTTGAGCGTCGATTTTTGTGATGCTCGTCAGGGGGGCGGAGCCTATGGAAAAAC
GCCAGCAACGCGGCCTTTTTACGGTTCCTGGCCTTTTGCTGGCCTTTTGCTCACATGTTCTTTCCTGCGT
TATCCCCTGATTCTGTGGATAACCGTATTACCGCCTTTGAGTGAGCTGATACCGCTCGCCGCAGCCGAAC
GACCGAGCGCAGCGAGTCAGTGAGCGAGGAAGCGGAAGAGCGCCCAATACGCAAACCGCCTCTCCCCGCG
CGTTGGCCGATTCATTAATGCAGCTGGCACGACAGGTTTCCCGACTGGAAAGCGGGCAGTGAGCGCAACG
CAATTAATGTGAGTTAGCTCACTCATTAGGCACCCCAGGCTTTACACTTTATGCTTCCGGCTCGTATGTT
GTGTGGAATTGTGAGCGGATAACAATTTCACACAGGAAACAGCTATGACCATGATTACGCCAAGCTCGAA
ATTAACCCTCACTAAAGGGAACAAAAGCTGGTACCAATTCCTTGAATTTTCAAAAATTCTTACTTTTTTT
TTGGATGGACGCAAAGAAGTTTAATAATCATATTACATGGCATTACCACCATATACATATCCATATACAT
ATCCATATCTAATCTTACTTATATGTTGTGGAAATGTAAAGAGCCCCATTATCTTAGCCTAAAAAAACCT
TCTCTTTGGAACTTTCAGTAATACGCTTAACTGCTCATTGCTATATTGAAGTACGGATTAGAAGCCGCCG
AGCGGGTGACAGCCCTCCGAAGGAAGACTCTCCTCCGTGCGTCCTCGTCTTCACCGGTCGCGTTCCTGAA
ACGCAGATGTGCCTCGCGCCGCACTGCTCCGAACAATAAAGATTCTACAATACTAGCTTTTATGGTTATG
AAGAGGAAAAATTGGCAGTAACCTGGCCCCACAAACCTTCAAATGAACGAATCAAATTAACAACCATAGG
ATGATAATGCGATTAGTTTTTTAGCCTTATTTCTGGGGTAATTAATCAGCGAAGCGATGATTTTTGATCT
ATTAACAGATATATAAATGCAAAAACTGCATAACCACTTTAACTAATACTTTCAACATTTTCGGTTTGTA
TTACTTCTTATTCAAATGTAATAAAAGTATCAACAAAAAATTGTTAATATACCTCTATACTTTAACGTCA
AGGAGAAAAACCCCGGATCGAATTCCCTACTTCATACATTTTCAATTAAGATGCAGTTACTTCGCTGTTT
TTCAATATTTTCTGTTATTGCTTCAGTTTTAGCACAGGAACTGACAACTATATGCGAGCAAATCCCCTCA
CCAACTTTAGAATCGACGCCGTACTCTTTGTCAACGACTACTATTTTGGCCA
Features (pLannotate 1.2.2; 20 found; start..end, strand, type, name):
    240..581     +  CDS            mSA: monomeric streptavidin/rhizavidin hybrid (Lim et al., 2013)
    957..975     -  promoter       T7 promoter: promoter for bacteriophage T7 RNA polymerase
    978..1135    +  CDS            lacZα (fragment): LacZα fragment of β-galactosidase; lacZ fragment
   1139..1567    +  rep_origin     f1 ori (sequence partly withheld): f1 bacteriophage origin of replication; arrow indicates direction of (+) strand synthesis
   1595..1646    -  misc_feature   bom (fragment): basis of mobility region from pBR322
   1697..2371    -  CDS            TRP1: phosphoribosylanthranilate isomerase, required for tryptophan biosynthesis; S. cerevisiae TRP1; yeast auxotrophic marker
   2372..2519    -  promoter       TRP1 promoter: S. cerevisiae TRP1
   2657..2706    -  misc_feature   bom (fragment): basis of mobility region from pBR322
   2808..2843    -  CDS            rop (fragment): Rop protein, which maintains plasmids at low copy number; rop
   2911..3414    -  misc_feature   CEN/ARS: S. cerevisiae CEN6 centromere fused to an autonomously replicating sequence
   3451..3555    +  promoter       AmpR promoter: bla
   3556..4416    +  CDS            AmpR: β-lactamase; bla; confers resistance to ampicillin, carbenicillin, and related antibiotics
   4587..5175    +  rep_origin     ori: high-copy-number ColE1/pMB1/pBR322/pUC origin of replication
   5358..5450    +  CDS            lacI (fragment): lac repressor; lacI; The lac repressor binds to the lac operator to inhibit transcription in E. coli. This inhibition can be relieved by adding lactose or isopropyl-β-D-thiogalactopyranoside (IPTG).
   5463..5484    +  protein_bind   CAP binding site: CAP binding activates transcription in the presence of cAMP. E. coli catabolite activator protein
   5499..5529    +  promoter       lac promoter: promoter for the E. coli lac operon
   5537..5553    +  protein_bind   lac operator: The lac repressor binds to the lac operator to inhibit transcription in E. coli. This inhibition can be relieved by adding lactose or isopropyl-β-D-thiogalactopyranoside (IPTG). lac repressor encoded by lacI
   5598..5616    +  promoter       T3 promoter: promoter for bacteriophage T3 RNA polymerase
   5862..6303    +  promoter       GAL1 promoter: S. cerevisiae GAL1; inducible promoter, regulated by Gal4
   6349..119     +  CDS            AGA2 (across the origin): AGA2_YEAST - Experimental evidence at protein level: Swiss-Prot protein existence level 1. Receptor binding subunit of the a-agglutinin heterodimer. S.cerevisiae a and alpha cells express the complementary cell surface glycoproteins a-agglutinin and alpha-agglutinin, respectively, which interact with one another to promote cellular aggregation during mating. From Saccharomyces cerevisiae (strain ATCC 204508 / S288c) (Baker's yeast).
