[The description below was written by a language model from this plasmid's Addgene catalogue record and pLannotate feature annotations shown in this document.]
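Description:
pYD1-mSA is a yeast surface display plasmid built on the commercial pYD1 backbone, carrying a synthetic monomeric streptavidin (mSA), an engineered streptavidin/rhizavidin hybrid. It is an E. coli–yeast shuttle vector. In bacteria it replicates from a high-copy ColE1/pUC-type origin and is selected with ampicillin through the bla gene. In Saccharomyces cerevisiae it is maintained through a CEN6/ARS element, which gives stable low-copy inheritance, and is selected by tryptophan prototrophy through the TRP1 marker and its native promoter. An f1 origin is also annotated, along with cloning-vector remnants that play no evident role in yeast expression: lacZα, lacI, rop and bom fragments, the lac promoter/operator, and T3 and T7 promoters.

The expression cassette is driven by the galactose-inducible GAL1 promoter, which is regulated by Gal4. It directs transcription of the AGA2 coding sequence, which spans the numbering origin of the circular record, followed downstream by the mSA open reading frame of roughly 350 bp. According to the catalogue fields, Aga2 is fused at the N-terminus of mSA, with an HA tag N-terminal to the insert and a FLAG tag at the C-terminus. The two epitope tags are not called in the feature table. Aga2 is the binding subunit of a-agglutinin, which normally pairs with the cell-wall-anchored Aga1 subunit, so the fusion is exported and tethered to the yeast surface. The flanking epitopes allow display level and full-length expression to be checked by antibody staining.

The associated work describes a stable, high-affinity streptavidin monomer for protein labelling and monovalent biotin detection. This suggests the construct serves to display mSA on yeast for measuring biotin binding or for engineering and screening variants.
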