Addgene plasmid #39865: pYD1-mSA
Depositing lab: Sheldon Park. Depositing organization: University at Buffalo (SUNY Buffalo). Publication: Stable, high-affinity streptavidin monomer for protein labeling and monovalent biotin detection. Lim KH, Huang H, Pralle A, Park S. Biotechnol Bioeng. 2013 Jan;110(1):57-67. doi: 10.1002/bit.24605. Epub 2012 Aug 8. PubMed 22806584.
Backbone
  Vector backbone: pYD1
  Backbone manufacturer: invitrogen
  Vector type: Yeast Expression
  Selectable markers: TRP1
Growth in bacteria
  Bacterial resistance: Ampicillin, 100 μg/mL
  Growth temperature: 37°C
  Growth strain: DH5alpha
  Copy number: High Copy
Gene/Insert
  Gene/Insert name: monomeric streptavidin (alt name: streptavidin rhizavidin hybrid)
  Species: Synthetic
  Insert size (bp): 357
  Tag / fusion protein: Aga2 (N terminal on backbone); HA (N terminal on insert); FLAG (C terminal on backbone)
Terms and licenses: Academic/Nonprofit Terms; Industry Terms: Not Available to Industry
How to cite: pYD1-mSA was a gift from Sheldon Park (Addgene plasmid # 39865 ; http://n2t.net/addgene:39865 ; RRID:Addgene_39865)
