>Addgene plasmid #39865 | pYD1-mSA | depositor partial sequence | sequence record 50637 | monomeric streptavidin
NNNNNNANNTNCNNNNNNNNNNCTGCAGGCTAGTGGTGGTGGTGGTTCTGGTGGTGGTGGTTCTGGTGGT
GGTGGTTCTGCTAGCGCGGAAGCGGGTATCACCGGCACGTGGTACAACCAGTCTGGTTCTACCTTCACCG
TTACCGCGGGTGCGGACGGTAACCTGACCGGTCAGTACGAAAACCGTGCGCAGGGCACTGGTTGCCAGAA
CTCTCCGTACACCCTGACCGGTCGTTACAACGGTACCAAACTGGAATGGCGTGTTGAATGGAACAACTCT
ACCGAAAACTGCCACTCTCGTACCGAATGGCGTGGTCAGTACCAGGGTGGTGCGGAAGCGCGTATCAACA
CCCAGTGGAACCTGACCTACGAAGGTGGTTCTGGTCCGGCGACCGAACAGGGTCAGGACACCTTCACCAA
AGTTAAACCGTCTGCGGCGTCTGGATCCGACTACAAGGACGATGACGACAAGTAACTCGAGATCTGATAA
CAACAGTGTAGATGTAACAAAATCGACTTTGTTCCCACTGTACTTTTAGCTCGTACAAAATACAATATAC
TTTTCATTTCTCCGTAAACAACATGTTTTCCCATGTAATATCCTTTTCTATTTTTCGTTCCGTTACCAAC
TTTACACATACTTTATATAGCTATTCACTTCTATACACTAAAAAACTAAGACAATTTTAATTTTGCTGCC
TGCCATATTTCAATTTGTTATAAATTCCTATAATTTATCCTATTAGTAGCTAAAAAAAGATGAATGTGAA
TCGAATCCTAAGAGAATTGAGCTCCAATTCGCCCTATAGTGAGTCGTATTACAATTCACTGGCCGTCGTT
TTACAACGTCGTGACTGGGAAAACCCTGGCGTTACCCAACTTAATCGCCTTGCAGCACATCCCCCTTTCG
CCAGCTGGCGTAATAGCGAAGAGGCCCGCACCGATCGCCCTTCCCAACAGTTGCGCAGCCTGAATGGCGA
ATGG
[59 nt withheld, positions 985-1043]
NN
[39 nt withheld, positions 1046-1084]
TCTTCCNTTCCTTTCTCGCCACNNNGCCGGNTTTCCCCGTCNANNCN
