>Addgene plasmid #39865 | pYD1-mSA | addgene partial sequence | sequence record 51955 | M13pUC-fwd 5'-CCCAGTCACGACGTTGTAAAACG-3'
GGGCGAATTGGAGCTCAATTCTCTTAGGATTCGATTCACATTCATCTTTTTTTAGCTACTAATAGGATAA
ATTATAGGAATTTATAACAAATTGAAATATGGCAGGCAGCAAAATTAAAATTGTCTTAGTTTTTTAGTGT
ATAGAAGTGAATAGCTATATAAAGTATGTGTAAAGTTGGTAACGGAACGAAAAATAGAAAAGGATATTAC
ATGGGAAAACATGTTGTTTACGGAGAAATGAAAAGTATATTGTATTTTGTACGAGCTAAAAGTACAGTGG
GAACAAAGTCGATTTTGTTACATCTACACTGTTGTTATCAGATCTCGAGTTACTTGTCGTCATCGTCCTT
GTAGTCGGATCCAGACGCCGCAGACGGTTTAACTTTGGTGAAGGTGTCCTGACCCTGTTCGGTCGCCGGA
CCAGAACCACCTTCGTAGGTCAGGTTCCACTGGGTGTTGATACGCGCTTCCGCACCACCCTGGTACTGAC
CACGCCATTCGGTACGAGAGTGGCAGTTTTCGGTAGAGTTGTTCCATTCAACACGCCATTCCAGTTTGGT
ACCGTTGTAACGACCGGTCAGGGTGTACGGAGAGTTCTGGCAACCAGTGCCCTGCGCACGGTTTTCGTAC
TGACCGGTCAGGTTACCGTCCGCACCCGCGGTAACGGTGAAGGTAGAACCAGACTGGTTGTACCACGTGC
CGGTGATACCCGCTTCCGCGCTAGCAGAACCACCACCACCAGAACCACCACCACCAGAACCACCACCACC
ACTAGCCTGCAGAGCGTAGTCTGGAACGTCGTATGGGTATCTACC
