>Addgene plasmid #39865 | pYD1-mSA | addgene partial sequence | sequence record 54372 | GAL1 5'-AATATACCTCTATACTTTAACGTC-3'
CCTACTTCATACATTTTCAATTAAGATGCAGTTACTTCGCTGTTTTTCAATATTTTCTGTTATTGCTTCA
GTTTTAGCACAGGAACTGACAACTATATGCGAGCAAATCCCCTCACCAACTTTAGAATCGACGCCGTACT
CTTTGTCAACGACTACTATTTTGGCCAACGGGAAGGCAATGCAAGGAGTTTTTGAATATTACAAATCAGT
AACGTTTGTCAGTAATTGCGGTTCTCACCCCTCAACAACTAGCAAAGGCAGCCCCATAAACACACAGTAT
GTTTTTAAGGACAATAGCTCGACGATTGAAGGTAGATACCCATACGACGTTCCAGACTACGCTCTGCAGG
CTAGTGGTGGTGGTGGTTCTGGTGGTGGTGGTTCTGGTGGTGGTGGTTCTGCTAGCGCGGAAGCGGGTAT
CACCGGCACGTGGTACAACCAGTCTGGTTCTACCTTCACCGTTACCGCGGGTGCGGACGGTAACCTGACC
GGTCAGTACGAAAACCGTGCGCAGGGCACTGGTTGCCAGAACTCTCCGTACACCCTGACCGGTCGTTACA
ACGGTACCAAACTGGAATGGCGTGTTGAATGGAACAACTCTACCGAAAACTGCCACTCTCGTACCGAATG
GCGTGGTCAGTACCAGGGTGGTGCGGAAGCGCGTATCAACACCCAGTGGAACCTGACCTACGAAGGTGGT
TCTGGTCCGGCGACCGAACAGGGTCAGGACACCTTCACCAAAGTTAAACCGTCTGCGGCGTCTGGATCCG
ACTACAAGGACGATGACGACAAGTAACTCGAGATCTGATAACAACAGTGTAGATGTAACAAAATCGACTT
TGTTCCCACTGTACTTTTAGCTCGTACAAAATACA
