>Addgene plasmid #39865 | pYD1-mSA | addgene partial sequence | sequence record 54373 | TRP1-R 5'-cagcatcggaatctagagca-3'
CCAATGGACCAGAACTACCTGTGAAATTAATAACAGACATACTCCAAGCTGCCTTTGTGTGCTTAATCAC
GTATACTCACGTGCTCAATAGTCACCAATGCCCTCCCTCTTGGCCCTCTCCTTTTCTTTTTTCGACCGAA
TTAATTCTTAATCGGCAAAAAAAGAAAAGCTCCGGATCAAGATTGTACGTAAGGTGACAAGCTATTTTTC
AATAAAGAATATCTTCCACTACTGCCATCTGGCGTCATAACTGCAAAGTACACATATATTACGATGCTGT
TCTATTAAATGCTTCCTATATTATATATATAGTAATGTCGTGATCTATGGTGCACTCTCAGTACAATCTG
CTCTGATGCCGCATAGTTAAGCCAGCCCCGACACCCGCCAACACCCGCTGACGCGCCCTGACGGGCTTGT
CTGCTCCCGGCATCCGCTTACAGACAAGCTGTGACCGTCTCCGGGAGCTGCATGTGTCAGAGGTTTTCAC
CGTCATCACCGAAACGCGCGAGACGAAAGGGCCTCGTGATACGCCTATTTTTATAGGTTAATGTCATGAT
AATAATGGTTTCTTAGACGGATCGCTTGCCTGTAACTTACACGCGCCTCGTATCTTTTAATGATGGAATA
ATTTGGGAATTTACTCTGTGTTTATTTATTTTTATGTTTTGTATTTGGATTTTAGAAAGTAAATAAAGAA
GGTAGAAGAGTTACGGAATGAAGAAAAAAAAATAAACAAAGGTTTAAAAAATTTCAACAAAAAGCGTACT
TTACATATATATTTATTAGACAAGAAAAGCAGATTAAATAGATATACATTCGATTAACGATAAGTAAAAT
GTAAAATCACAGGATTTTCGTGTGTGGTCTTCTAC
